>Addgene plasmid #20563 | pWZL Neo Myr Flag STK4 | addgene full sequence | sequence record 133143 | Addgene NGS result
AGCGCCCAATACGCAAACCGCCTCTCCCCGCGCGTTGGCCGATTCATTAATGCAACTATGGTTGGCGCGT
TGTAAACGTTAATATTTTGTTAAAATTCGCGTTAAATTTTTGTTAAATCAGCTCATTTTTTAACCAATAG
ACCGAAATCGGCAAAATCCCTTATAAATCAAAAGAATAGCCCGAGATAGAGT
[37 nt withheld, positions 193-229]
AAAGAACGTGGACTCCAACGTCAAAGG
[141 nt withheld, positions 257-397]
G
[46 nt withheld, positions 399-444]
A
[76 nt withheld, positions 446-521]
CCGATCTTCAATATTGGCCATTAGCCATATTATTCATTGGTTATATAGCATAAATCAATATTGGCTATTG
GCCATTGCATACGTTGTATCTATATCATAATATGTACATTTATATTGGCTCATGTCCAATATGACCGCCA
TGTTGGCATTGATTATTGACTAGTTATTAATAGTAATCAATTACGGGGTCATTAGTTCATAGCCCATATA
TGGAGTTCCGCGTTACATAACTTACGGTAAATGGCCCGCCTGGCTGACCGCCCAACGACCCCCGCCCATT
GACGTCAATAATGACGTATGTTCCCATAGTAACGCCAATAGGGACTTTCCATTGACGTCAATGGGTGGAG
TATTTACGGTAAACTGCCCACTTGGCAGTACATCAAGTGTATCATATGCCAAGTCCGCCCCCTATTGACG
TCAATGACGGTAAATGGCCCGCCTGGCATTATGCCCAGTACATGACCTTACGGGACTTTCCTACTTGGCA
GTACATCTACGTATTAGTCATCGCTATTACCATGGTGATGCGGTTTTGGCAGTACACCAATGGGCGTGGA
TAGCGGTTTGACTCACGGGGATTTCCAAGTCTCCACCCCATTGACGTCAATGGGAGTTTGTTTTGGCACC
AAAATCAACGGGACTTTCCAAAATGTCGTAATAACCCCGCCCCGTTGACGCAAATGGGCGGTAGGCGTGT
ACGGTGGGAGGTCTATATAAGCAGAGCTGGTTTAGTGAACCGCGCCAGTCCTCCGATTGACTGAGTCGCC
CGGGTACCCGTGTATCCAATAAACCCTCTTGCAGTTGCATCCGACTTGTGGTCTCGCTGTTCCTTGGGAG
GGTCTCCTCTGAGTGATTGACTACCCGTCAGCGGGGGTCTTTCATTTGGGGGCTCGTCCGGGATCGGGAG
ACCCCTGCCCAGGGACCACCGACCCACCACCGGGAGGCAAGCTGGCCAGCAACTTATCTGTGTCTGTCCG
ATTGTCTAGTGTCTATGACTGATTTTATGCGCCTGCGTCGGTACTAGTTAGCTAACTAGCTCTGTATCTG
GCGGACCCGTGGTGGAACTGACGAGTTCTGAACACCCGGCCGCAACCCTGGGAGACGTCCCAGGGACTTT
GGGGGCCGTTTTTGTGGCCCGACCTGAGGAAGGGAGTCGATGTGGAATCCGACCCCGTCAGGATATGTGG
TTCTGGTAGGAGACGAGAACCTAAAACAGTTCCCGCCTCCGTCTGAATTTTTGCTTTCGGTTTGGAACCG
AAGCCGCGCGTCTTGTCTGCTGCAGCGCTGCAGCATCGTTCTGTGTTGTCTCTGTCTGACTGTGTTTCTG
TATTTGTCTGAAAATTAGGGCCAGACTGTTACCACTCCCTTAAGTTTGACCTTAGGTCACTGGAAAGATG
TCGAGCGGATCGCTCACAACCAGTCGGTAGATGTCAAGAAGAGACGTTGGGTTACCTTCTGCTCTGCAGA
ATGGCCAACCTTTAACGTCGGATGGCCGCGAGACGGCACCTTTAACCGAGACCTCATCACCCAGGTTAAG
ATCAAGGTCTTTTCACCTGGCCCGCATGGACACCCAGACCAGGTCCCCTACATCGTGACCTGGGAAGCCT
TGGCTTTTGACCCCCCTCCCTGGGTCAAGCCCTTTGTACACCCTAAGCCTCCGCCTCCTCTTCCTCCATC
CGCCCCGTCTCTCCCCCTTGAACCTCCTCGTTCGACCCCGCCTCGATCCTCCCTTTATCCAGCCCTCACT
CCTTCTCTAGGCGCCGGCCGGATCCAGAATTCGCCACCATGGGGTCTTCAAAATCTAAACCAAAGGACCC
CAGCCAGCGCCGGCGCAGGATCCGAGGTTACCTTGACTACAAAGACGATGACGACAAGCAATTGACAAGT
TTGTACAAAAAAGTTGGCATGGAGACGGTACAGCTGAGGAACCCGCCGCGCCGGCAGCTGAAAAAGTTGG
ATGAAGATAGTTTAACCAAACAACCAGAAGAAGTATTTGATGTCTAGAGAACTTGGAGAAGGGTGCCCAA
CTTTCTTGTACAAAGTGGTTTGATCTAGTCGACCAATTCCGGTTATTTTCCACCATATTGCCGTCTTTTG
GCAATGTGAGGGCCCGGAAACCTGGCCCTGTCTTCTTGACGAGCATTCCTAGGGGTCTTTCCCCTCTCGC
CAAAGGAATGCAAGGTCTGTTGAATGTCGTGAAGGAAGCAGTTCCTCTGGAAGCTTCTTGAAGACAAACA
ACGTCTGTAGCGACCCTTTGCAGGCAGCGGAACCCCCCACCTGGCGACAGGTGCCTCTGCGGCCAAAAGC
CACGTGTATAAGATACACCTGCAAAGGCGGCACAACCCCAGTGCCACGTTGTGAGTTGGATAGTTGTGGA
AAGAGTCAAATGGCTCTCCTCAAGCGTATTCAACAAGGGGCTGAAGGATGCCCAGAAGGTACCCCATTGT
ATGGGATCTGATCTGGGGCCTCGGTGCACATGCTTTACATGTGTTTAGTCGAGGTTAAAAAACGTCTAGG
CCCCCCGAACCACGGGGACGTGGTTTTCCTTTGAAAAACACGATGATAATACCATGATTGAACAAGATGG
ATTGCACGCAGGTTCTCCGGCCGCTTGGGTGGAGAGGCTATTCGGCTATGACTGGGCACAACAGACAATC
GGCTGCTCTGATGCCGCCGTGTTCCGGCTGTCAGCGCAGGGGCGCCCGGTTCTTTTTGTCAAGACCGACC
TGTCCGGTGCCCTGAATGAACTGCAGGACGAGGCAGCGCGGCTATCGTGGCTGGCCACGACGGGCGTTCC
TTGCGCAGCTGTGCTCGACGTTGTCACTGAAGCGGGAAGGGACTGGCTGCTATTGGGCGAAGTGCCGGGG
CAGGATCTCCTGTCATCTCACCTTGCTCCTGCCGAGAAAGTATCCATCATGGCTGATGCAATGCGGCGGC
TGCATACGCTTGATCCGGCTACCTGCCCATTCGACCACCAAGCGAAACATCGCATCGAGCGAGCACGTAC
TCGGATGGAAGCCGGTCTTGTCGATCAGGATGATCTGGACGAAGAGCATCAGGGGCTCGCGCCAGCCGAA
CTGTTCGCCAGGCTCAAGGCGCGCATGCCCGACGGCGAGGATCTCGTCGTGACCCATGGCGATGCCTGCT
TGCCGAATATCATGGTGGAAAATGGCCGCTTTTCTGGATTCATCGACTGTGGCCGGCTGGGTGTGGCGGA
CCGCTATCAGGACATAGCGTTGGCTACCCGTGATATTGCTGAAGAGCTTGGCGGCGAATGGGCTGACCGC
TTCCTCGTGCTTTACGGTATCGCCGCTCCCGATTCGCAGCGCATCGCCTTCTATCGCCTTCTTGACGAGT
TCTTCTGAGCGGGACTCTGGGGTTCGCATCGATAAAATAAAAGATTTTATTTAGTCTCCAGAAAAAGGGG
GGAATGAAAGACCCCACCTGTAGGTTTGGCAAGCTAGCTTAAGTAACGCCATTTTGCAAGGCATGGAAAA
ATACATAACTGAGAATAGAGAAGTTCAGATCAAGGTCAGGAACAGATGGAACAGCTGAATATGGGCCAAA
CAGGATATCTGTGGTAAGCAGTTCCTGCCCCGGCTCAGGGCCAAGAACAGATGGAACAGCTGAATATGGG
CCAAACAGGATATCTGTGGTAAGCAGTTCCTGCCCCGGCTCAGGGCCAAGAACAGATGGTCCCCAGATGC
GGTCCAGCCCTCAGCAGTTTCTAGAGAACCATCAGATGTTTCCAGGGTGCCCCAAGGACCTGAAATGACC
CTGTGCCTTATTTGAACTAACCAATCAGTTCGCTTCTCGCTTCTGTTCGCGCGCTTCTGCTCCCCGAGCT
CAATAAAAGAGCCCACAACCCCTCACTCGGGGCGCCAGTCCTCCGATTGACTGAGTCGCCCGGGTACCCG
TGTATCCAATAAACCCTCTTGCAGTTGCATCCGACTTGTGGTCTCGCTGTTCCTTGGGAGGGTCTCCTCT
GAGTGATTGACTACCCGTCAGCGGGGGTCTTTCACAGGCCAGTGGGGCCGCACTTTTCGGGGAAATGTGC
GCGGAACCCCTATTTGTTTATTTTTCTAAATACATTCAAATATGTATCCGCTCATGAGACAATAACCCTG
ATAAATGCTTCAATAATATTGAAAAAGGAAGAGTATGAGTATTCAACATTTCCGTGTCGCCCTTATTCCC
TTTTTTGCGGCATTTTGCCTTCCTGTTTTTGCTCACCCAGAAACGCTGGTGAAAGTAAAAGATGCTGAAG
ATCAGTTGGGTGCACGAGTGGGTTACATCGAACTGGATCTCAACAGCGGTAAGATCCTTGAGAGTTTTCG
CCCCGAAGAACGTTTTCCAATGATGAGCACTTTTAAAGTTCTGCTATGTGGCGCGGTATTATCCCGTATT
GACGCCGGGCAAGAGCAACTCGGTCGCCGCATACACTATTCTCAGAATGACTTGGTTGAGTACTCACCAG
TCACAGAAAAGCATCTTACGGATGGCATGACAGTAAGAGAATTATGCAGTGCTGCCATAACCATGAGTGA
TAACACTGCGGCCAACTTACTTCTGACAACGATCGGAGGACCGAAGGAGCTAACCGCTTTTTTGCACAAC
ATGGGGGATCATGTAACTCGCCTTGATCGTTGGGAACCGGAGCTGAATGAAGCCATACCAAACGACGAGC
GTGACACCACGATGCCTGTAGCAATGGCAACAACGTTGCGCAAACTATTAACTGGCGAACTACTTACTCT
AGCTTCCCGGCAACAATTAATAGACTGGATGGAGGCGGATAAAGTTGCAGGACCACTTCTGCGCTCGGCC
CTTCCGGCTGGCTGGTTTATTGCTGATAAATCTGGAGCCGGTGAGCGTGGGTCTCGCGGTATCATTGCAG
CACTGGGGCCAGATGGTAAGCCCTCCCGTATCGTAGTTATCTACACGACGGGGAGTCAGGCAACTATGGA
TGAACGAAATAGACAGATCGCTGAGATAGGTGCCTCACTGATTAAGCATTGGTAACTGTCAGACCAAGTT
TACTCATATATACTTTAGATTGATTTGCGGCCGCGAAAAGGACAAGCAGCGAAAATTCACGCCCCCTTGG
GAGGTGGCGGCATATGCAAAGGATAGCACTCCCACTCTACTACTGGGTATCATATGCTGACTGTATATGC
ATGAGGATAGCATATGCTACCCGGATACAGATTAGGATAGCATATACTACCCAGATATAGATTAGGATAG
CATATGCTACCCAGATATAGATTAGGATAGCCTATGCTACCCAGATATAAATTAGGATAGCATATACTAC
CCAGATATAGATTAGGATAGCATATGCTACCCAGATATAGATTAGGATAGCCTATGCTACCCAGATATAG
ATTAGGATAGCATATGCTATCCAGATATTTGGGTAGTATATGCTACCCATGGCAACATTAGCCCACCGTG
CTCTCAGCGACCTCGTGAATATGAGGACCAACAACCCTGTGCTTGGCGCTCAGGCGCAAGTGTGTGTAAT
TTGTCCTCCAGATCGCAGCAATCGCGCCCCTATCTTGGCCCGCCCACCTACTTATGCAGGTATTCCCCGG
GGTGCCATTAGTGGTTTTGTGGGCAAGTGGTTTGACCGCAGTGGTTAGCGGGGTTACAATCAGCCAAGTT
ATTACACCCTTATTTTACAGTCCAAAACCGCAGGGCGGCGTGTGGGGGCTGACGCGTGCCCCCACTCCAC
AATTTCAAAAAAAAGAGTGGCCACTTGTCTTTGTTTATGGGCCCCATTGGCGTGGAGCCCCGTTTAATTT
TCGGGGGTGTTAGAGACAACCAGTGGAGTCCGCTGCTGTCGGCGTCCACTCTCTTTCCCCTTGTTACAAA
TAGAGTGTAACAACATGGTTCACCTGTCTTGGTCCCTGCCTGGGACACATCTTAATAACCCCAGTATCAT
ATTGCACTAGGATTATGTGTTGCCCATAGCCATAAATTCGTGTGAGATGGACATCCAGTCTTTACGGCTT
GTCCCCACCCCATGGATTTCTATTGTTAAAGATATTCAGAATGTTTCATTCCTACACTAGTATTTATTGC
CCAAGGGGTTTGTGAGGGTTATATTGGTGTCATAGCACAATGCCACCACTGAACCCCCCGTCCAAATTTT
ATTCTGGGGGCGTCACCTGAAACCTTGTTTTCGAGCACCTCACATACACCTTACTGTTCACAACTCAGCA
GTTATTCTATTAGCTAAACGAAGGAGAATGAAGAAGCAGGCGAAGATTCAGGAGAGTTCACTGCCCGCTC
CTTGATCTTCAGCCACTGCCCTTGTGACTAAAATGGTTCACTACCCTCGTGGAATCCTGACCCCATGTAA
ATAAAACCGTGACAGCTCATGGGGTGGGAGATATCGCTGTTCCTTAGGACCCTTTTACTAACCCTAATTC
GATAGCATATGCTTCCCGTTGGGTAACATATGCTATTGAATTAGGGTTAGTCTGGATAGTATATACTACT
ACCCGGGAAGCATATGCTACCCGTTTAGGGTTAACAAGGGGGCCTTATAAACACTATTGCTAATGCCCTC
TTGAGGGTCCGCTTATCGGTAGCTACACAGGCCCCTCTGATTGACGTTGGTGTAGCCTCCCGTAGTCTTC
CTGGGCCCCTGGGAGGTACATGTCGGCCGCAAAAGGATCTAGGTGAAGATCCTTTTTGATAATCTCATGA
CCAAAATCCCTTAACGTGAGTTTTCGTTCCACTGAGCGTCAGACCCCGTAGAAAAGATCAAAGGATCTTC
TTGAGATCCTTTTTTTCTGCGCGTAATCTGCTGCTTGCAAACAAAAAAACCACCGCTACCAGCGGTGGTT
TGTTTGCCGGATCAAGAGCTACCAACTCTTTTTCCGAAGGTAACTGGCTTCAGCAGAGCGCAGATACCAA
ATACTGTTCTTCTAGTGTAGCCGTAGTTAGGCCACCACTTCAAGAACTCTGTAGCACCGCCTACATACCT
CGCTCTGCTAATCCTGTTACCAGTGGCTGCTGCCAGTGGCGATAAGTCGTGTCTTACCGGGTTGGACTCA
AGACGATAGTTACCGGATAAGGCGCAGCGGTCGGGCTGAACGGGGGGTTCGTGCACACAGCCCAGCTTGG
AGCGAACGACCTACACCGAACTGAGATACCTACAGCGTGAGCTATGAGAAAGCGCCACGCTTCCCGAAGG
GAGAAAGGCGGACAGGTATCCGGTAAGCGGCAGGGTCGGAACAGGAGAGCGCACGAGGGAGCTTCCAGGG
GGAAACGCCTGGTATCTTTATAGTCCTGTCGGGTTTCGCCACCTCTGACTTGAGCGTCGATTTTTGTGAT
GCTCGTCAGGGGGGCGGAGCCTATGGAAAAACGCCAGCAACGCGGCCTTTTTACGGTTCCTGGCCTTTTG
CTGGCCTTTTGCTCACATGTTCTTTCCTGCGTTATCCCCTGATTCTGTGGATAACCGTATTACCGCCTTT
GAGTGAGCTGATACCGCTCGCCGCAGCCGAACGACCGAGCGCAGCGAGTCAGTGAGCGAGGAAGCGGAAG
AGCGCCCAATACGCAAACCGCCTCTCCCCGCGCGTTGGCCGATTCATTAATG
Features (pLannotate 1.2.2; 20 found; start..end, strand, type, name):
      2..54      +  CDS            lacI (fragment): lac repressor; lacI; The lac repressor binds to the lac operator to inhibit transcription in E. coli. This inhibition can be relieved by adding lactose or isopropyl-β-D-thiogalactopyranoside (IPTG).
     70..521     -  rep_origin     M13 ori (sequence partly withheld): M13 bacteriophage origin of replication; arrow indicates direction of (+) strand synthesis
    668..1045    +  enhancer       CMV enhancer: human cytomegalovirus immediate early enhancer
   1047..1246    +  promoter       CMV promoter: human cytomegalovirus (CMV) immediate early promoter
   1263..1407    +  LTR            3' LTR (ΔU3) (fragment): self-inactivating 3' long terminal repeat (LTR) from Moloney murine leukemia virus
   1529..1803    +  misc_feature   MESV Ψ (fragment): packaging signal of murine embryonic stem cell virus
   1870..2286    +  CDS            gag (truncated): truncated Moloney murine leukemia virus (MMLV) gag gene lacking the start codon
   2334..2351    +  CDS            myr (fragment): N-myristoylation signal from Src kinase (Pellman et al., 1985; Kaplan et al., 1988)
   2407..2424    +  protein_bind   attB1 (fragment): mutant version of attB; core recombination site for the Gateway® BP reaction BP Clonase™
   2430..2525    +  CDS            STK4 (fragment): STK4_HUMAN - Also known as KRS2, MST1. Experimental evidence at protein level: Swiss-Prot protein existence level 1. Stress-activated, pro-apoptotic kinase which, following caspase-cleavage, enters the nucleus and induces chromatin condensation followed by internucleosomal DNA fragmentation. Key component of the Hippo signaling pathway which plays a pivotal role in organ size control and tumor suppression by restricting proliferation and promoting apoptosis. The core of this pathway is composed of a kinase cascade wherein STK3/MST2 and STK4/MST1, in complex with its regulatory protein SAV1, ph
   2547..2570    -  protein_bind   attB2: mutant version of attB; recombination site for the Gateway® BP reaction BP Clonase™
   2629..3090    +  misc_feature   IRES: internal ribosome entry site (IRES) of the encephalomyocarditis virus (EMCV)
   3095..3886    +  CDS            neo: KKA2_KLEPN - Also known as kan, nptII. Experimental evidence at protein level: Swiss-Prot protein existence level 1. Resistance to kanamycin, neomycin, paromomycin, ribostamycin, butirosin and gentamicin B. From Klebsiella pneumoniae.
   3954..4075    +  LTR            3' LTR (ΔU3) (fragment): self-inactivating 3' long terminal repeat (LTR) from Moloney murine leukemia virus
   4076..4545    +  LTR            LTR: long terminal repeat from Moloney murine leukemia virus
   4581..4685    +  promoter       AmpR promoter: bla
   4686..5546    +  CDS            AmpR: β-lactamase; bla; confers resistance to ampicillin, carbenicillin, and related antibiotics
   5705..7056    +  rep_origin     oriP (fragment): Epstein-Barr virus oriP replication origin (Yates et al., 2000)
   7312..7900    +  rep_origin     ori: high-copy-number ColE1/pMB1/pBR322/pUC origin of replication
   8083..8133    +  CDS            lacI (fragment): lac repressor; lacI; The lac repressor binds to the lac operator to inhibit transcription in E. coli. This inhibition can be relieved by adding lactose or isopropyl-β-D-thiogalactopyranoside (IPTG).
