[The description below was written by a language model from this plasmid's Addgene catalogue record and pLannotate feature annotations shown in this document.]
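Description:
pWZL Neo Myr Flag STK4 is a Moloney murine leukemia virus-based retroviral vector for mammalian expression. It was made by a Gateway LR reaction that moved a human STK4 (MST1/KRS2, serine/threonine kinase 4) entry clone into the pWZL-Neo-Myr-Flag-DEST destination backbone. It belongs to a library of myristoylated kinase clones assembled for functional screens of oncogenic signalling. In bacteria the plasmid is maintained through a high-copy ColE1/pUC-type origin and selected with ampicillin via the bla gene. An M13 phage origin and a fragment of Epstein-Barr virus oriP are also annotated in the backbone, along with short lacI remnants.

The viral transcript is driven by a hybrid 5' element, a CMV enhancer/promoter joined to LTR sequence. This is followed by the packaging signal and a truncated gag region lacking its start codon, which together support efficient encapsidation in packaging cells. Downstream lies the Src-derived N-myristoylation signal, with the Flag tag recorded as part of the backbone although it is not separately annotated. Next come attB1, the STK4 fragment and attB2. An EMCV IRES then links the neomycin phosphotransferase gene to the same transcript, so transduced cells can be selected with G418, and the cassette ends at the 3' LTR.

The insert encodes only the first 32 amino acids of STK4, which matches the roughly 96-nt annotated coding fragment. The construct therefore yields a short membrane-targeted, Flag-tagged peptide rather than a functional kinase, and it should not be used as a source of active, membrane-tethered MST1. The depositors also note that library clones were verified for gene identity but not fully sequenced for minor mutations.
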