Addgene plasmid #20563: pWZL Neo Myr Flag STK4
Depositing lab: William Hahn & Jean Zhao. Depositing organization: Dana-Farber Cancer Institute. Publication: Integrative Genomic Approaches Identify IKBKE as a Breast Cancer Oncogene (Kinase Library Clones). Boehm JS, Zhao JJ, Yao J, Kim SY, Firestein R, Dunn IF, Sjostrom SK, Garraway LA, Weremowicz S, Richardson AL, Greulich H, Stewart CJ, Mulvey LA, Shen RR, Ambrogio L, Hirozane-Kishikawa T, Hill DE, Vidal M, Meyerson M, Grenier JK, Hinkle G, Root DE, Roberts TM, Lander ES, Polyak K, Hahn WC. Cell. 2007 Jun 15. 129(6):1065-1079. 10.1016/j.cell.2007.03.052 PubMed 17574021.
Backbone
  Vector backbone: pWZL-Neo-Myr-Flag-DEST
  Backbone manufacturer: William Hahn Lab (available at Addgene, #15300)
  Vector type: Mammalian Expression, Retroviral
  Selectable markers: Neomycin (select with G418)
Growth in bacteria
  Bacterial resistance: Ampicillin, 100 μg/mL
  Growth temperature: 37°C
  Growth strain: Stbl3
  Growth instructions: Stbl3 cells to prevent recombination.
  Copy number: Unknown
Gene/Insert
  Gene/Insert name: STK4 (alt name: serine/threonine kinase 4)
  Species: H. sapiens (human)
  Mutation: only contains aa1-32 of STK4
  Entrez Gene: STK4 (a.k.a. KRS2, MST1, YSK3)
  Tag / fusion protein: Myr (N terminal on backbone); Flag (N terminal on backbone)
  Cloning method: Gateway Cloning
  Sequencing primers: 5′ pWZL-Fwd (GAA CCT CCT CGT TCG ACC); 3′ pWZL-Rev (TTC CGG GCC CTC ACA TTG)
Resource information
  A portion of this plasmid was derived from a plasmid made by: 3-H4
Terms and licenses: Academic/Nonprofit Terms; Industry Terms: Not Available to Industry
Depositor comments: ORFs were cloned into Gateway compatible pEntry vectors. An LR recombination reaction was performed to move the ORF to pWZL-Neo-Myr-Flag DEST such that the ORF would have 5' myristoylation and flag tags. This plasmid is part of a kinase library, and the gene has been verified, but has not been fully sequenced for minor mutations. Please see the following link for plasmids from this article that are not part of the kinase library http://www.addgene.org/pubmed/17574021 Contains a short fragment of STK4, only the first 32aa.
How to cite: pWZL Neo Myr Flag STK4 was a gift from William Hahn & Jean Zhao (Addgene plasmid # 20563 ; http://n2t.net/addgene:20563 ; RRID:Addgene_20563)
