>Addgene plasmid #20563 | pWZL Neo Myr Flag STK4 | addgene partial sequence | sequence record 92946 | pWZL-Fwd
CTCCTTCTCTAGGCGCCGGCCGGATCCAGAATTCGCCACCATGGGGTCTTCAAAATCTAAACCAAAGGAC
CCCAGCCAGCGCCGGCGCAGGATCCGAGGTTACCTTGACTACAAAGACGATGACGACAAGCAATTGACAA
GTTTGTACAAAAAAGTTGGCATGGAGACGGTACAGCTGAGGAACCCGCCGCGCCGGCAGCTGAAAAAGTT
GGATGAAGATAGTTTAACCAAACAACCAGAAGAAGTATTTGATGTCTAGAGAACTTGGAGAAGGGTGCCC
AACTTTCTTGTACAAAGTGGTTTGATCTAGTCGACCAATTCCGGTTATTTTCCACCATATTGCCGTCTTT
TGGCAATGTGAGGGCCCGGAAACCTGGCCCTGTCTTCTTGACGAGCATTCCTAGGGGTCTTTCCCCTCTC
GCCAAAGGAATGCAAGGTCTGTTGAATGTCGTGAAGGAAGCAGTTCCTCTGGAAGCTTCTTGAAGACAAA
CAACGTCTGTAGCGACCCTTTGCAGGCAGCGGAACCCCCCACCTGGCGACAGGTGCCTCTGCGGCCAAAA
GCCACGTGTATAAGATACACCTGCAAAGGCGGCACAACCCCAGTGCCACGTTGTGAGTTGGATAGTTGTG
GAAAGAGTCAAATGGCTCTCCTCAAGCGTATTCAACAAGGGGCTGAAGGATGCCCAGAAGGTACCCCATT
GTATGGGATCTGATCTGGGGCCTCGGTGCACATGCTTTACATGTG
